Addgene plasmid #228475: pGWB605-MpRTN1
Purpose: Binary vector for the expression of MpRTN1 fused to the sGFP in plants (for Agrobacterium-mediated genetic transformation.)
Depositing lab: Yutaka Kodama. Depositing organization: Utsunomiya University. Publication: The ER membrane-bending protein RETICULON facilitates chloroplast relocation movement in Marchantia polymorpha. Ishikawa K, Konno R, Hirano S, Fujii Y, Fujiwara M, Fukao Y, Kodama Y. Plant J. 2022 Apr 27. doi: 10.1111/tpj.15787. PubMed 35476214.
Backbone
  Vector backbone: pGWB605
  Vector type: Bacterial Expression, Plant Expression
Growth in bacteria
  Bacterial resistance: Spectinomycin, 50 μg/mL
  Growth temperature: 37°C
  Growth strain: DH5alpha
  Copy number: Unknown
Gene/Insert
  Gene/Insert name: MpRTN1
Terms and licenses: Academic/Nonprofit Terms; Industry Terms: Not Available to Industry
How to cite: pGWB605-MpRTN1 was a gift from Yutaka Kodama (Addgene plasmid # 228475 ; http://n2t.net/addgene:228475 ; RRID:Addgene_228475)
