[The description below was written by a language model from this plasmid's Addgene catalogue record and pLannotate feature annotations shown in this document.]
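Description:
pGWB605-MpRTN1 is a plant binary vector built on the Gateway-compatible pGWB605 backbone and intended for Agrobacterium-mediated transformation. It carries the high-copy ColE1/pMB1-type origin with the pBR322 bom region for propagation in E. coli. The pVS1 replication module (oriV, RepA and the StaA stability protein) maintains it in Agrobacterium. Bacterial selection is with spectinomycin, conferred by the aadA aminoglycoside adenylyltransferase gene. Small remnants of other genes (gentamicin acetyltransferase, rop, Tn5 transposase, lacZα and a pUC polylinker) are annotated only as fragments left over from vector construction.

The region between the nopaline-type right and left T-DNA border repeats is the part transferred into the plant genome, and it holds two cassettes. The expression cassette uses the constitutive CaMV 35S promoter to drive the MpRTN1 coding sequence, which is flanked by attB1 and attB2 sites, showing it was introduced by Gateway recombination. The automated annotation labels this insert by its homology to an Arabidopsis reticulon-like protein, in keeping with MpRTN1 being a RETICULON, an ER membrane-bending protein from the liverwort Marchantia polymorpha. Immediately downstream of attB2 lies a GFP coding sequence, annotated as EGFP and described in the catalogue as sGFP, giving a C-terminal fluorescent fusion. No terminator for this cassette is annotated in the feature table. The second cassette, near the left border, places the bar phosphinothricin acetyltransferase gene under the NOS promoter, allowing transformed plants to be selected with bialaphos or phosphinothricin. The construct serves to express MpRTN1-GFP in plant cells, and the associated work concerns the role of this protein in chloroplast relocation movement in Marchantia.
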