Features (pLannotate 1.2.2; 23 found; start..end, strand, type, name):
     17..130     -  CDS            bah (fragment): BAH_STRHY - Protein inferred from homology: Swiss-Prot protein existence level 3. This protein removes the N-acetyl group from bialaphos as one of the final steps of the bialaphos biosynthetic pathway. From Streptomyces hygroscopicus.
    145..696     -  CDS            BlpR: phosphinothricin acetyltransferase; Streptomyces hygroscopicus bar; confers resistance to bialophos or phosphinothricin
    748..927     -  promoter       NOS promoter: nopaline synthase promoter
   1007..1336    -  CDS            tnpA (fragment): TN5P_ECOLX - Also known as tnp. Experimental evidence at protein level: Swiss-Prot protein existence level 1. Mediates transposition of transposon Tn5 by a 'cut and paste' mechanism. First, the monomeric transposase binds the 19 bp inverted DNA repeats flanking the transposon. Then, dimerization of the DNA- bound transposase creates a synaptic DNA complex. After nicking of the first DNA strand, excision of the transposon proceeds through a series of intermediates. The transposase then mediates the insertion of the transposon at a new site by strand transfer. The activity of the wild- type tran
   1433..1457    -  misc_feature   LB T-DNA repeat: left border repeat from nopaline C58 T-DNA
   1716..1739    +  promoter       Pc promoter (fragment): intI1 (promoter lies within the coding sequence); class 1 integron promoter
   1915..1971    +  CDS            GmR (fragment): gentamycin acetyltransferase; aacC1; confers resistance to gentamycin
   1982..2769    +  CDS            SmR (fragment): aminoglycoside adenylyltransferase (Murphy, 1985); aadA; confers resistance to spectinomycin and streptomycin
   3015..3603    +  rep_origin     ori: high-copy-number ColE1/pMB1/pBR322/pUC origin of replication
   3789..3929    -  misc_feature   bom: basis of mobility region from pBR322
   4031..4070    -  CDS            rop (fragment): Rop protein, which maintains plasmids at low copy number; rop
   4273..4467    -  rep_origin     pVS1 oriV: origin of replication for the Pseudomonas plasmid pVS1 (Heeb et al., 2000)
   4533..5606    -  CDS            pVS1 RepA: replication protein from the Pseudomonas plasmid pVS1 (Heeb et al., 2000)
   6035..6664    -  CDS            pVS1 StaA: stability protein from the Pseudomonas plasmid pVS1 (Heeb et al., 2000)
   7224..7625    -  CDS            Y4CG_SINFN (fragment): Protein inferred from homology: Swiss-Prot protein existence level 3. From Sinorhizobium fredii (strain NBRC 101917 / NGR234).
   7965..7989    -  misc_feature   RB T-DNA repeat: right border repeat from nopaline C58 T-DNA
   8055..8209    -  CDS            lacZα (fragment): LacZα fragment of β-galactosidase; lacZ fragment
   8212..8232    -  misc_feature   MCS (fragment): pUC18/19 multiple cloning site
   8723..9064    +  promoter       CaMV 35S promoter: strong constitutive promoter from cauliflower mosaic virus
   9090..9114    +  protein_bind   attB1: mutant version of attB; recombination site for the Gateway® BP reaction BP Clonase™
   9234..9836    +  CDS            RTNLB5 (fragment): RTNLE_ARATH - Experimental evidence at protein level: Swiss-Prot protein existence level 1. From Arabidopsis thaliana (Mouse-ear cress).
   9847..9871    -  protein_bind   attB2: mutant version of attB; recombination site for the Gateway® BP reaction BP Clonase™
   9888..10607   +  CDS            EGFP: the original enhanced GFP (Yang et al., 1996) mammalian codon-optimized
>Addgene plasmid #228475 | pGWB605-MpRTN1 | addgene full sequence | sequence record 456248 | Addgene NGS Result
GGGGACGTCCCCAGCTCGGTACCCCCTCCTGGGCACGGTCGTACGCGATCCGCCGCGGTTCCACCTCACC
ATTGCGGGTATGCCAGTTGAGTTCGATGAGTTCCCGTACCAGCTCCAACTCGGGCGATGCCACGCGCACT
CCGTTCAGATCTCGGTGACGGGCAGGACCGGACGGGGCGGTACCGGCAGGCTGAAGTCCAGCTGCCAGAA
ACCCACGTCATGCCAGTTCCCGTGCTTGAAGCCGGCCGCCCGCAGCATGCCGCGGGGGGCATATCCGAGC
GCCTCGTGCATGCGCACGCTCGGGTCGTTGGGCAGCCCGATGACAGCGACCACGCTCTTGAAGCCCTGTG
CCTCCAGGGACTTCAGCAGGTGGGTGTAGAGCGTGGAGCCCAGTCCCGTCCGCTGGTGGCGGGGGGAGAC
GTACACGGTCGACTCGGCCGTCCAGTCGTAGGCGTTGCGTGCCTTCCAGGGGCCCGCGTAGGCGATGCCG
GCGACCTCGCCGTCCACCTCGGCGACGAGCCAGGGATAGCGCTCCCGCAGACGGACGAGGTCGTCCGTCC
ACTCCTGCGGTTCCTGCGGCTCGGTACGGAAGTTGACCGTGCTTGTCTCGATGTAGTGGTTGACGATGGT
GCAGACCGCCGGCATGTCCGCCTCGGTGGCACGGCGGATGTCGGCCGGGCGTCGTTCTGGGCTCATATCT
TATTGCCCCCCGGGATCAGATCTGGATTGAGAGTGAATATGAGACTCTAATTGGATACCGAGGGGAATTT
ATGGAACGTCAGTGGAGCATTTTTGACAAGAAATATTTGCTAGCTGATAGTGACCTTAGGCGACTTTTGA
ACGCGCAATAATGGTTTCTGACGTATGTGCTTAGCTCATTAAACTCCAGAAACCCGCGGCTGAGTGGCTC
CTTCAACGTTGCGGTTCTGTCAGTTCCAAACGTAAAACGGCTTGTCCCGCGTCATCGGCGGGGGTCATAA
CGTGACTCCCTTAATTCTCCGCTCATGATCTTGATCCCCTGCGCCATCAGATCCTTGGCGGCAAGAAAGC
CATCCAGTTTACTTTGCAGGGCTTCCCAACCTTACCAGAGGGCGCCCCAGCTGGCAATTCCGGTTCGCTT
GCTGTCCATAAAACCGCCCAGTCTAGCTATCGCCATGTAAGCCCACTGCAAGCTACCTGCTTTCTCTTTG
CGCTTGCGTTTTCCCTTGTCCAGATAGCCCAGTAGCTGACATTCATCCGGGGTCAGCACCGTTTCTGCGG
ACTGGCTTTCTACGTGTTCCGCTTCCTTTAGCAGCCCTTGCGCCCTGAGTGCTTGCGGCAGCGTGAAGCT
GATCCGTCGAGATTAATAGAAATAAATTCAGCCTAATTCGGCGTTAATTCAGTACATTAAAAACGTCCGC
AATGTGTTATTAAGTTGTCTAAGCGTCAATTTGTTTACACCACAATATATCCTGCCACCAGCCAGCCAAC
AGCTCCCCGACCGGCAGCTCGGCACAAAATCACCACTCGATACAGGCAGCCCATCAGTCCGGGACGGCGT
CAGCGGGAGAGCCGTTGTAAGGCGGCAGACTTTGCTCATGTTACCGATGCTATTCGGAAGAACGGCAACT
AAGCTGCCGGGTTTGAAACACGGATGATCTCGCGGAGGGTAGCATGTTGATTGTAACGATGACAGAGCGT
TGCTGCCTGTGATCAATTCGGGCACGAACCCAGTGGACATAAGCCTGTTCGGTTCGTAAGCTGTAATGCA
AGTAGCGTATGCGCTCACGCAACTGGTCCAGAACCTTGACCGAACGCAGCGGTGGTAACGGCGCAGTGGC
GGTTTTCATGGCTTGTTATGACTGTTTTTTTGGGGTACAGTCTATGCCTCGGGCATCCAAGCAGCAAGCG
CGTTACGCCGTGGGTCGATGTTTGATGTTATGGAGCAGCAACGATGTTACGCAGCAGGGCAGTCGCCCTA
AAACAAAGTTAAACATCATGGGGGAAGCGGTGATCGCCGAAGTATCGACTCAACTATCAGAGGTAGTTGG
CGTCATCGAGCGCCATCTCGAACCGACGTTGCTGGCCGTACATTTGTACGGCTCCGCAGTGGATGGCGGC
CTGAAGCCACACAGTGATATTGATTTGCTGGTTACGGTGACCGTAAGGCTTGATGAAACAACGCGGCGAG
CTTTGATCAACGACCTTTTGGAAACTTCGGCTTCCCCTGGAGAGAGCGAGATTCTCCGCGCTGTAGAAGT
CACCATTGTTGTGCACGACGACATCATTCCGTGGCGTTATCCAGCTAAGCGCGAACTGCAATTTGGAGAA
TGGCAGCGCAATGACATTCTTGCAGGTATCTTCGAGCCAGCCACGATCGACATTGATCTGGCTATCTTGC
TGACAAAAGCAAGAGAACATAGCGTTGCCTTGGTAGGTCCAGCGGCGGAGGAACTCTTTGATCCGGTTCC
TGAACAGGATCTATTTGAGGCGCTAAATGAAACCTTAACGCTATGGAACTCGCCGCCCGACTGGGCTGGC
GATGAGCGAAATGTAGTGCTTACGTTGTCCCGCATTTGGTACAGCGCAGTAACCGGCAAAATCGCGCCGA
AGGATGTCGCTGCCGACTGGGCAATGGAGCGCCTGCCGGCCCAGTATCAGCCCGTCATACTTGAAGCTAG
ACAGGCTTATCTTGGACAAGAAGAAGATCGCTTGGCCTCGCGCGCAGATCAGTTGGAAGAATTTGTCCAC
TACGTGAAAGGCGAGATCACCAAGGTAGTCGGCAAATAATGTCTAGCTAGAAATTCGTTCAAGCCGACGC
CGCTTCGCGGCGCGGCTTAACTCAAGCGTTAGATGCACTAAGCACATAATTGCTCACAGCCAAACTATCA
GGTCAAGTCTGCTTTTATTATTTTTAAGCGTGCATAATAAGCCCTACACAAATTGGGAGATATATCATGC
ATGACCAAAATCCCTTAACGTGAGTTTTCGTTCCACTGAGCGTCAGACCCCGTAGAAAAGATCAAAGGAT
CTTCTTGAGATCCTTTTTTTCTGCGCGTAATCTGCTGCTTGCAAACAAAAAAACCACCGCTACCAGCGGT
GGTTTGTTTGCCGGATCAAGAGCTACCAACTCTTTTTCCGAAGGTAACTGGCTTCAGCAGAGCGCAGATA
CCAAATACTGTCCTTCTAGTGTAGCCGTAGTTAGGCCACCACTTCAAGAACTCTGTAGCACCGCCTACAT
ACCTCGCTCTGCTAATCCTGTTACCAGTGGCTGCTGCCAGTGGCGATAAGTCGTGTCTTACCGGGTTGGA
CTCAAGACGATAGTTACCGGATAAGGCGCAGCGGTCGGGCTGAACGGGGGGTTCGTGCACACAGCCCAGC
TTGGAGCGAACGACCTACACCGAACTGAGATACCTACAGCGTGAGCTATGAGAAAGCGCCACGCTTCCCG
AAGGGAGAAAGGCGGACAGGTATCCGGTAAGCGGCAGGGTCGGAACAGGAGAGCGCACGAGGGAGCTTCC
AGGGGGAAACGCCTGGTATCTTTATAGTCCTGTCGGGTTTCGCCACCTCTGACTTGAGCGTCGATTTTTG
TGATGCTCGTCAGGGGGGCGGAGCCTATGGAAAAACGCCAGCAACGCGGCCTTTTTACGGTTCCTGGCCT
TTTGCTGGCCTTTTGCTCACATGTTCTTTCCTGCGTTATCCCCTGATTCTGTGGATAACCGTATTACCGC
CTTTGAGTGAGCTGATACCGCTCGCCGCAGCCGAACGACCGAGCGCAGCGAGTCAGTGAGCGAGGAAGCG
GAAGAGCGCCTGATGCGGTATTTTCTCCTTACGCATCTGTGCGGTATTTCACACCGCATATGGTGCACTC
TCAGTACAATCTGCTCTGATGCCGCATAGTTAAGCCAGTATACACTCCGCTATCGCTACGTGACTGGGTC
ATGGCTGCGCCCCGACACCCGCCAACACCCGCTGACGCGCCCTGACGGGCTTGTCTGCTCCCGGCATCCG
CTTACAGACAAGCTGTGACCGTCTCCGGGAGCTGCATGTGTCAGAGGTTTTCACCGTCATCACCGAAACG
CGCGAGGCAGGGTGCCTTGATGTGGGCGCCGGCGGTCGAGTGGCGACGGCGCGGCTTGTCCGCGCCCTGG
TAGATTGCCTGGCCGTAGGCCAGCCATTTTTGAGCGGCCAGCGGCCGCGATAGGCCGACGCGAAGCGGCG
GGGCGTAGGGAGCGCAGCGACCGAAGGGTAGGCGCTTTTTGCAGCTCTTCGGCTGTGCGCTGGCCAGACA
GTTATGCACAGGCCAGGCGGGTTTTAAGAGTTTTAATAAGTTTTAAAGAGTTTTAGGCGGAAAAATCGCC
TTTTTTCTCTTTTATATCAGTCACTTACATGTGTGACCGGTTCCCAATGTACGGCTTTGGGTTCCCAATG
TACGGGTTCCGGTTCCCAATGTACGGCTTTGGGTTCCCAATGTACGTGCTATCCACAGGAAAGAGACCTT
TTCGACCTTTTTCCCCTGCTAGGGCAATTTGCCCTAGCATCTGCTCCGTACATTAGGAACCGGCGGATGC
TTCGCCCTCGATCAGGTTGCGGTAGCGCATGACTAGGATCGGGCCAGCCTGCCCCGCCTCCTCCTTCAAA
TCGTACTCCGGCAGGTCATTTGACCCGATCAGCTTGCGCACGGTGAAACAGAACTTCTTGAACTCTCCGG
CGCTGCCACTGCGTTCGTAGATCGTCTTGAACAACCATCTGGCTTCTGCCTTGCCTGCGGCGCGGCGTGC
CAGGCGGTAGAGAAAACGGCCGATGCCGGGATCGATCAAAAAGTAATCGGGGTGAACCGTCAGCACGTCC
GGGTTCTTGCCTTCTGTGATCTCGCGGTACATCCAATCAGCTAGCTCGATCTCGATGTACTCCGGCCGCC
CGGTTTCGCTCTTTACGATCTTGTAGCGGCTAATCAAGGCTTCACCCTCGGATACCGTCACCAGGCGGCC
GTTCTTGGCCTTCTTCGTACGCTGCATGGCAACGTGCGTGGTGTTTAACCGAATGCAGGTTTCTACCAGG
TCGTCTTTCTGCTTTCCGCCATCGGCTCGCCGGCAGAACTTGAGTACGTCCGCAACGTGTGGACGGAACA
CGCGGCCGGGCTTGTCTCCCTTCCCTTCCCGGTATCGGTTCATGGATTCGGTTAGATGGGAAACCGCCAT
CAGTACCAGGTCGTAATCCCACACACTGGCCATGCCGGCCGGCCCTGCGGAAACCTCTACGTGCCCGTCT
GGAAGCTCGTAGCGGATCACCTCGCCAGCTCGTCGGTCACGCTTCGACAGACGGAAAACGGCCACGTCCA
TGATGCTGCGACTATCGCGGGTGCCCACGTCATAGAGCATCGGAACGAAAAAATCTGGTTGCTCGTCGCC
CTTGGGCGGCTTCCTAATCGACGGCGCACCGGCTGCCGGCGGTTGCCGGGATTCTTTGCGGATTCGATCA
GCGGCCGCTTGCCACGATTCACCGGGGCGTGCTTCTGCCTCGATGCGTTGCCGCTGGGCGGCCTGCGCGG
CCTTCAACTTCTCCACCAGGTCATCACCCAGCGCCGCGCCGATTTGTACCGGGCCGGATGGTTTGCGACC
GCTCACGCCGATTCCTCGGGCTTGGGGGTTCCAGTGCCATTGCAGGGCCGGCAGACAACCCAGCCGCTTA
CGCCTGGCCAACCGCCCGTTCCTCCACACATGGGGCATTCCACGGCGTCGGTGCCTGGTTGTTCTTGATT
TTCCATGCCGCCTCCTTTAGCCGCTAAAATTCATCTACTCATTTATTCATTTGCTCATTTACTCTGGTAG
CTGCGCGATGTATTCAGATAGCAGCTCGGTAATGGTCTTGCCTTGGCGTACCGCGTACATCTTCAGCTTG
GTGTGATCCTCCGCCGGCAACTGAAAGTTGACCCGCTTCATGGCTGGCGTGTCTGCCAGGCTGGCCAACG
TTGCAGCCTTGCTGCTGCGTGCGCTCGGACGGCCGGCACTTAGCGTGTTTGTGCTTTTGCTCATTTTCTC
TTTACCTCATTAACTCAAATGAGTTTTGATTTAATTTCAGCGGCCAGCGCCTGGACCTCGCGGGCAGCGT
CGCCCTCGGGTTCTGATTCAAGAACGGTTGTGCCGGCGGCGGCAGTGCCTGGGTAGCTCACGCGCTGCGT
GATACGGGACTCAAGAATGGGCAGCTCGTACCCGGCCAGCGCCTCGGCAACCTCACCGCCGATGCGCGTG
CCTTTGATCGCCCGCGACACGACAAAGGCCGCTTGTAGCCTTCCATCCGTGACCTCAATGCGCTGCTTAA
CCAGCTCCACCAGGTCGGCGGTGGCCCATATGTCGTAAGGGCTTGGCTGCACCGGAATCAGCACGAAGTC
GGCTGCCTTGATCGCGGACACAGCCAAGTCCGCCGCCTGGGGCGCTCCGTCGATCACTACGAAGTCGCGC
CGGCCGATGGCCTTCACGTCGCGGTCAATCGTCGGGCGGTCGATGCCGACAACGGTTAGCGGTTGATCTT
CCCGCACGGCCGCCCAATCGCGGGCACTGCCCTGGGGATCGGAATCGACTAACAGAACATCGGCCCCGGC
GAGTTGCAGGGCGCGGGCTAGATGGGTTGCGATGGTCGTCTTGCCTGACCCGCCTTTCTGGTTAAGTACA
GCGATAACCTTCATGCGTTCCCCTTGCGTATTTGTTTATTTACTCATCGCATCATATACGCAGCGACCGC
ATGACGCAAGCTGTTTTACTCAAATACACATCACCTTTTTAGACGGCGGCGCTCGGTTTCTTCAGCGGCC
AAGCTGGCCGGCCAGGCCGCCAGCTTGGCATCAGACAAACCGGCCAGGATTTCATGCAGCCGCACGGTTG
AGACGTGCGCGGGCGGCTCGAACACGTACCCGGCCGCGATCATCTCCGCCTCGATCTCTTCGGTAATGAA
AAACGGTTCGTCCTGGCCGTCCTGGTGCGGTTTCATGCTTGTTCCTCTTGGCGTTCATTCTCGGCGGCCG
CCAGGGCGTCGGCCTCGGTCAATGCGTCCTCACGGAAGGCACCGCGCCGCCTGGCCTCGGTGGGCGTCAC
TTCCTCGCTGCGCTCAAGTGCGCGGTACAGGGTCGAGCGATGCACGCCAAGCAGTGCAGCCGCCTCTTTC
ACGGTGCGGCCTTCCTGGTCGATCAGCTCGCGGGCGTGCGCGATCTGTGCCGGGGTGAGGGTAGGGCGGG
GGCCAAACTTCACGCCTCGGGCCTTGGCGGCCTCGCGCCCGCTCCGGGTGCGGTCGATGATTAGGGAACG
CTCGAACTCGGCAATGCCGGCGAACACGGTCAACACCATGCGGCCGGCCGGCGTGGTGGTGTCGGCCCAC
GGCTCTGCCAGGCTACGCAGGCCCGCGCCGGCCTCCTGGATGCGCTCGGCAATGTCCAGTAGGTCGCGGG
TGCTGCGGGCCAGGCGGTCTAGCCTGGTCACTGTCACAACGTCGCCAGGGCGTAGGTGGTCAAGCATCCT
GGCCAGCTCCGGGCGGTCGCGCCTGGTGCCGGTGATCTTCTCGGAAAACAGCTTGGTGCAGCCGGCCGCG
TGCAGTTCGGCCCGTTGGTTGGTCAAGTCCTGGTCGTCGGTGCTGACGCGGGCATAGCCCAGCAGGCCAG
CGGCGGCGCTCTTGTTCATGGCGTAATGTCTCCGGTTCTAGTCGCAAGTATTCTACTTTATGCGACTAAA
ACACGCGACAAGAAAACGCCAGGAAAAGGGCAGGGCGGCAGCCTGTCGCGTAACTTAGGACTTGTGCGAC
ATGTCGTTTTCAGAAGACGGCTGCACTGAACGTCAGAAGCCGACTGCACTATAGCAGCGGAGGGGTTGGA
TCAAAGTACTTTGATCCCGAGGGGAACCCTGTGGTTGGCATGCACATACAAATGGACGAACGGATAAACC
TTTTCACGCCCTTTTAAATATCCGATTATTCTAATAAACGCTCTTTTCTCTTAGGTTTACCCGCCAATAT
ATCCTGTCAAACACTGATAGTTTAAACTGAAGGCGGGAAACGACAATCTGATCCAAGCTCAAGCTGCTCT
AGCATTCGCCATTCAGGCTGCGCAACTGTTGGGAAGGGCGATCGGTGCGGGCCTCTTCGCTATTACGCCA
GCTGGCGAAAGGGGGATGTGCTGCAAGGCGATTAAGTTGGGTAACGCCAGGGTTTTCCCAGTCACGACGT
TGTAAAACGACGGCCAGTGCCAAGCTTGCATGCCTGCAGGTCCCCAGATTAGCCTTTTCAATTTCAGAAA
GAATGCTAACCCACAGATGGTTAGAGAGGCTTACGCAGCAGGTCTCATCAAGACGATCTACCCGAGCAAT
AATCTCCAGGAAATCAAATACCTTCCCAAGAAGGTTAAAGATGCAGTCAAAAGATTCAGGACTAACTGCA
TCAAGAACACAGAGAAAGATATATTTCTCAAGATCAGAAGTACTATTCCAGTATGGACGATTCAAGGCTT
GCTTCACAAACCAAGGCAAGTAATAGAGATTGGAGTCTCTAAAAAGGTAGTTCCCACTGAATCAAAGGCC
ATGGAGTCAAAGATTCAAATAGAGGACCTAACAGAACTCGCCGTAAAGACTGGCGAACAGTTCATACAGA
GTCTCTTACGACTCAATGACAAGAAGAAAATCTTCGTCAACATGGTGGAGCACGACACACTTGTCTACTC
CAAAAATATCAAAGATACAGTCTCAGAAGACCAAAGGGCAATTGAGACTTTTCAACAAAGGGTAATATCC
GGAAACCTCCTCGGATTCCATTGCCCAGCTATCTGTCACTTTATTGTGAAGATAGTGGAAAAGGAAGGTG
GCTCCTACAAATGCCATCATTGCGATAAAGGAAAGGCCATCGTTGAAGATGCCTCTGCCGACAGTGGTCC
CAAAGATGGACCCCCACCCACGAGGAGCATCGTGGAAAAAGAAGACGTTCCAACCACGTCTTCAAAGCAA
GTGGATTGATGTGATATCTCCACTGACGTAAGGGATGACGCACAATCCCACTATCCTTCGCAAGACCCTT
CCTCTATATAAGGAAGTTCATTTCATTTGGAGAGAACACGGGGGACTCTAGAGTTATCAACAAGTTTGTA
CAAAAAAGCAGGCTTCATGTCTGAACATGTGGCGGAAGGAGCAGTGGCGGCCGCTGTAAACAACGTGGTG
GAAAACCTGTCGAAGCTCCCCGCGGCGACATCATCACATGCCGTGGGCAAATCTTCACATGGCCGGCTAT
TTAACAGGGAAAAGACAGTTCATCAGCTACTTGGCGGTGGCAAAGCTGCGGACGTCCTTTTGTGGAAGCA
CAAGCCTTTGTCCGGTGGTGTTCTAGCGGGAGCGACAATCGGTTGGATTCTATTCGAGTGGTCTGGTTAC
ACTCTACTGTCCCTCGTCTCGAACGTGCTTCTCTTCCTCATTGTCATCTTCTTCTTGTGGTCGAATGCTG
CTGGTCTTCTGAACAGAGCTCCACCTCCACTACCTGAACTTGCGCTATCTGAAGACACCGTGGTTCACAC
TGCAAAAACTCTCCGCGTTGAAATCAACAAAATCCTTGCAATAGCACACGATGTTGCTCTCGGAAGGGAT
TGGAAGCTCTTTCTGAAGGTGGTTGCCGGCCTCTGGGTGCTCTCTGTTATTGGTGGATGGTTCAACTTCT
TGACACTTGTGTACATCGGTGTTGTCGCCTCCCATACGGTCCCAGCTCTGTATGAGAAGTACGAAGATGA
AGTTGACAAGTACGGCAAGGTTGCAGTTGATCAGGCTAATGTCCAGTACAAAAAGATCGATGCTCTCCTG
CTGAGTAAAATCCCTAGGGCTGCGCCCAAGGACAAGAAGGCGCAGGACCCAGCTTTCTTGTACAAAGTGG
TTCGATCTAGAGGATCCATGGTGAGCAAGGGCGAGGAGCTGTTCACCGGGGTGGTGCCCATCCTGGTCGA
GCTGGACGGCGACGTAAACGGCCACAAGTTCAGCGTGTCCGGCGAGGGCGAGGGCGATGCCACCTACGGC
AAGCTGACCCTGAAGTTCATCTGCACCACCGGCAAGCTGCCCGTGCCCTGGCCCACCCTCGTGACCACCT
TCACCTACGGCGTGCAGTGCTTCAGCCGCTACCCCGACCACATGAAGCAGCACGACTTCTTCAAGTCCGC
CATGCCCGAAGGCTACGTCCAGGAGCGCACCATCTTCTTCAAGGACGACGGCAACTACAAGACCCGCGCC
GAGGTGAAGTTCGAGGGCGACACCCTGGTGAACCGCATCGAGCTGAAGGGCATCGACTTCAAGGAGGACG
GCAACATCCTGGGGCACAAGCTGGAGTACAACTACAACAGCCACAACGTCTATATCATGGCCGACAAGCA
GAAGAACGGCATCAAGGTGAACTTCAAGATCCGCCACAACATCGAGGACGGCAGCGTGCAGCTCGCCGAC
CACTACCAGCAGAACACCCCCATCGGCGACGGCCCCGTGCTGCTGCCCGACAACCACTACCTGAGCACCC
AGTCCGCCCTGAGCAAAGACCCCAACGAGAAGCGCGATCACATGGTCCTGCTGGAGTTCGTGACCGCCGC
CGGGATCACTCACGGCATGGACGAGCTGTACAAGTAAAGCGGCCCG
